Addgene plasmid #10830: pcDNA3 HA Arf1
Depositing lab: Thomas Roberts. Publication: DEF-1/ASAP1 is a GTPase-activating protein (GAP) for ARF1 that enhances cell motility through a GAP-dependent mechanism. Furman C, Short SM, Subramanian RR, Zetter BR, Roberts TM. J Biol Chem. 2002 Mar 8. 277(10):7962-9. 10.1074/jbc.M109149200 PubMed 11773070.
Backbone
  Vector backbone: pcDNA3.1
  Backbone manufacturer: Invitrogen
  Backbone size w/o insert (bp): 5428
  Vector type: Mammalian Expression
  Selectable markers: Neomycin (select with G418)
Growth in bacteria
  Bacterial resistance: Ampicillin, 100 μg/mL
  Growth temperature: 37°C
  Growth strain: DH5alpha
  Copy number: High Copy
Gene/Insert
  Gene/Insert name: Arf1
  Species: B. taurus (bovine)
  Insert size (bp): 550
  Entrez Gene: ARF1
  Tag / fusion protein: HA (C terminal on insert)
  Cloning method: Restriction Enzyme; 5′ cloning site EcoRI (not destroyed); 3′ cloning site XbaI (not destroyed)
  Sequencing primers: 5′ T7; 3′ bGH PA terminator
Resource information
  A portion of this plasmid was derived from a plasmid made by: Richard Klausner
Terms and licenses: Academic/Nonprofit Terms; Industry Terms: Not Available to Industry
How to cite: pcDNA3 HA Arf1 was a gift from Thomas Roberts (Addgene plasmid # 10830 ; http://n2t.net/addgene:10830 ; RRID:Addgene_10830)
