[The description below was written by a language model from this plasmid's Addgene catalogue record.]
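Description:
pcDNA3 HA Arf1 is a mammalian expression plasmid built on the Invitrogen pcDNA3.1 backbone (about 5.4 kb without insert; the name refers to pcDNA3, while the backbone is recorded as pcDNA3.1). It is propagated in E. coli as a high-copy plasmid under ampicillin selection. It also carries a neomycin resistance marker, so transfected mammalian cells can be selected with G418 to derive stable lines.

The insert is bovine (B. taurus) Arf1, roughly 550 bp, encoding the small GTPase ADP-ribosylation factor 1. It was cloned between EcoRI at the 5′ end and XbaI at the 3′ end, and both sites remain intact. An HA epitope tag is recorded as fused to the C terminus of the insert, which allows the expressed protein to be detected or immunoprecipitated with anti-HA antibodies and distinguished from endogenous Arf1.

The record does not explicitly name the promoter. However, pcDNA3-series vectors normally drive expression from the CMV immediate-early promoter. The listed sequencing primers (T7 upstream, bGH polyadenylation terminator downstream) fit the standard layout, in which the insert sits between a T7 promoter site and the bovine growth hormone polyA signal. No feature table is provided, so these backbone elements are inferred from the vector family rather than confirmed.

The associated publication concerns DEF-1/ASAP1 acting as a GTPase-activating protein for ARF1 and its effect on cell motility. This indicates the plasmid was used to express tagged Arf1 in mammalian cells for studies of Arf GTPase regulation. Part of the plasmid was derived from a construct made in another laboratory.
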