>Addgene plasmid #10830 | pcDNA3 HA Arf1 | addgene partial sequence | sequence record 17825 | 10830 with T7
GCGGCCGCCACTGTGCTGGATATCTGCAGAATTCCATATGGGGAATATCTTTGCAAACCTCTTCAAGGGC
CTTTTTGGCAAAAAAGAAATGCGCATTCTCATGGTGGGCCTAGATGCTGCGGGAAAGACCACCATCCTGT
ACAAACTGAAGCTGGGTGAAATTGTGACCACCATTCCCACTATTGGCTTCAACGTGGAGACCGTGGAGTA
CAAGAACATCAGCTTCACTGTGTGGGACGTGGGTGGCCAGGACAAGATCCGACCTCTGTGGCGCCACTAC
TTTCAAAACACACAAGGTCTCATCTTTGTGGTTGACAGCAATGACAGAGAGCGTGTGAATGAGGCCCGTG
AGGAGCTCATGAGGATGTTGGCAGAAGACGAGCTCAGGGACGCCGTTCTGCTCGTGTTTGCTAACAAACA
GGACCTCCCTAATGCCATGAACGCGGCCGAGATCACGGACAAGCTGGGCCTGCACTCTCTGCGCCACAGG
AACTGGTACATTCAGGCCACCTGTGCCACCAGTGGGGACGGGCTTTACGAGGGACTGGACTGGCTGTCCA
ATCAGCTCCGGAACCAGAAATACCCATACGATGTTCCAGATTACGCTTAATAGGGATCCGAGCTCGGTAC
CAAGCTTAAGTTTAAACCGCTGATCAGCCTCGACTGTGCCTTCTAGTTGCCAGCCATC
